Addgene plasmid #123053: pWS931
Purpose: TetR bacterial repressor
Depositing lab: Tom Ellis. Depositing organization: Imperial College London. Publication: Engineering a Model Cell for Rational Tuning of GPCR Signaling. Shaw WM, Yamauchi H, Mead J, Gowers GF, Bell DJ, Oling D, Larsson N, Wigglesworth M, Ladds G, Ellis T. Cell. 2019 Apr 18;177(3):782-796.e27. doi: 10.1016/j.cell.2019.02.023. Epub 2019 Apr 4. PubMed 30955892.
Backbone
  Vector backbone: pYTK001
  Vector type: Yeast Expression
Growth in bacteria
  Bacterial resistance: Chloramphenicol, 25 μg/mL
  Growth temperature: 37°C
  Growth strain: NEB Turbo Competent E. coli
  Copy number: High Copy
Gene/Insert
  Gene/Insert name: TetR-NLS [3a]
  Species: S. cerevisiae (budding yeast)
  Cloning method: Gateway Cloning
Terms and licenses: Academic/Nonprofit Terms; Industry Terms: Not Available to Industry
Depositor comments: Please visit https://www.biorxiv.org/content/10.1101/390559v1 for bioRxiv preprint.
How to cite: pWS931 was a gift from Tom Ellis (Addgene plasmid # 123053 ; http://n2t.net/addgene:123053 ; RRID:Addgene_123053)
