[The description below was written by a language model from this plasmid's Addgene catalogue record and the feature table of its GenBank file.]
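Description:
pWS931 is a small (2,322 bp) part-storage plasmid built on pYTK001, the entry vector of the modular yeast toolkit used for hierarchical Golden Gate-style assembly. Although it is catalogued as a yeast expression vector, the annotated features show only bacterial maintenance elements: a high-copy ColE1/pUC-type origin of replication and a chloramphenicol acetyltransferase gene (CmR) for selection in E. coli. No yeast origin, centromere, auxotrophic marker, promoter or yeast terminator is annotated, so the plasmid appears to serve as a carrier of a coding-sequence part rather than as a stand-alone expression construct. The record lists Gateway as the cloning method, which sits oddly with the toolkit backbone, and no recombination sites are annotated.

The insert is TetR-NLS, the bacterial tetracycline repressor fused at its C-terminal end to the SV40 large T antigen nuclear localization signal. The "[3a]" designation marks it as a type 3a part, which in the toolkit convention is the first of the coding-sequence positions, allowing a further domain or tag to be joined downstream during assembly. The TetR reading frame itself is not annotated as a feature. Its presence is inferred from the insert name, a Tet-R primer site and the NLS located just before a lambda t0 terminator belonging to the backbone. The species field gives S. cerevisiae, which likely reflects the intended host, since TetR is bacterial in origin.

The NLS would direct the repressor into the yeast nucleus, where it can bind tet operator sequences. The part was deposited with work on engineering yeast cells for tunable GPCR signalling, where it would be combined with promoter and terminator parts into transcription units.
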