LOCUS       Exported 2322 bp ds-DNA circular SYN 12-MAY-2021
DEFINITION  TetR bacterial repressor.
ACCESSION   .
VERSION     .
KEYWORDS    pWS931
SOURCE      synthetic DNA construct
  ORGANISM  synthetic DNA construct
REFERENCE   1 (bases 1 to 2322)
  AUTHORS   Shaw WM, Yamauchi H, Mead J, Gowers GF, Bell DJ, Oling D, Larsson N,
            Wigglesworth M, Ladds G, Ellis T
  TITLE     Engineering a Model Cell for Rational Tuning of GPCR Signaling.
  JOURNAL   Cell. 2019 Apr 18;177(3):782-796.e27. doi:
            10.1016/j.cell.2019.02.023. Epub 2019 Apr 4.
  PUBMED    30955892
REFERENCE   2 (bases 1 to 2322)
  AUTHORS   .
  TITLE     Direct Submission
  JOURNAL   Exported May 12, 2021 from SnapGene Server 1.1.58
            http://www.snapgene.com
FEATURES             Location/Qualifiers
     source          1..2322
                     /organism="synthetic DNA construct"
                     /mol_type="other DNA"
     primer_bind     complement(86..105)
                     /label=Tet-R
                     /note="Tetracycline resistance gene, reverse primer"
     CDS             643..663
                     /codon_start=1
                     /product="nuclear localization signal of SV40 (simian virus
                     40) large T antigen"
                     /label=SV40 NLS
                     /translation="PKKKRKV"
     terminator      689..723
                     /label=lambda t0 terminator
                     /note="minimal transcription terminator from phage lambda
                     (Scholtissek and Grosse, 1987)"
     CDS             complement(794..1453)
                     /codon_start=1
                     /gene="cat"
                     /product="chloramphenicol acetyltransferase"
                     /label=CmR
                     /note="confers resistance to chloramphenicol"
                     /translation="MEKKITGYTTVDISQWHRKEHFEAFQSVAQCTYNQTVQLDITAFL
                     KTVKKNKHKFYPAFIHILARLMNAHPEFRMAMKDGELVIWDSVHPCYTVFHEQTETFSS
                     LWSEYHDDFRQFLHIYSQDVACYGENLAYFPKGFIENMFFVSANPWVSFTSFDLNVANM
                     DNFFAPVFTMGKYYTQGDKVLMPLAIQVHHAVCDGFHVGRMLNELQQYCDEWQGGA"
     primer_bind     1368..1387
                     /label=CAT-R
                     /note="Chloramphenicol resistance gene, reverse primer"
     rep_origin      1635..2223
                     /direction=RIGHT
                     /label=ori
                     /note="high-copy-number ColE1/pMB1/pBR322/pUC origin of
                     replication"
     primer_bind     2124..2143
                     /label=pBR322ori-F
                     /note="pBR322 origin, forward primer"
ORIGIN
        1 agtcggtctc atatgtctag attagataaa agtaaagtga ttaacagcgc attagagctg
       61 cttaatgagg tcggaatcga aggtttaaca acccgtaaac tcgcccagaa gctaggtgta
      121 gagcagccta cattgtattg gcatgtaaaa aataagcggg ctttgctcga cgccttagcc
      181 attgagatgt tagataggca ccatactcac ttttgccctt tagaagggga aagctggcaa
      241 gattttttac gtaataacgc taaaagtttt agatgtgctt tactaagtca tcgcgatgga
      301 gcaaaagtac atttaggtac acggcctaca gaaaaacagt atgaaactct cgaaaatcaa
      361 ttagcctttt tatgccaaca aggtttttca ctagagaatg cattatatgc actcagcgct
      421 gtggggcatt ttactttagg ttgcgtattg gaagatcaag agcatcaagt cgctaaagaa
      481 gaaagggaaa cacctactac tgatagtatg ccgccattat tacgacaagc tatcgaatta
      541 tttgatcacc aaggtgcaga gccagccttc ttattcggcc ttgaattgat catatgcgga
      601 ttagaaaaac aacttaaatg tgaaagtgga tcaggttctc ctccaaaaaa aaagagaaaa
      661 gttggatctg gttcttgaga ccagaccaat aaaaaacgcc cggcggcaac cgagcgttct
      721 gaacaaatcc agatggagtt ctgaggtcat tactggatct atcaacagga gtccaagcga
      781 gctcgatatc aaattacgcc ccgccctgcc actcatcgca gtactgttgt aattcattaa
      841 gcattctgcc gacatggaag ccatcacaaa cggcatgatg aacctgaatc gccagcggca
      901 tcagcacctt gtcgccttgc gtataatatt tgcccatggt gaaaacgggg gcgaagaagt
      961 tgtccatatt ggccacgttt aaatcaaaac tggtgaaact cacccaggga ttggctgaaa
     1021 cgaaaaacat attctcaata aaccctttag ggaaataggc caggttttca ccgtaacacg
     1081 ccacatcttg cgaatatatg tgtagaaact gccggaaatc gtcgtggtat tcactccaga
     1141 gcgatgaaaa cgtttcagtt tgctcatgga aaacggtgta acaagggtga acactatccc
     1201 atatcaccag ctcaccgtct ttcattgcca tacgaaattc cggatgagca ttcatcaggc
     1261 gggcaagaat gtgaataaag gccggataaa acttgtgctt atttttcttt acggtcttta
     1321 aaaaggccgt aatatccagc tgaacggtct ggttataggt acattgagca actgactgaa
     1381 atgcctcaaa atgttcttta cgatgccatt gggatatatc aacggtggta tatccagtga
     1441 tttttttctc cattttagct tccttagctc ctgaaaatct cgataactca aaaaatacgc
     1501 ccggtagtga tcttatttca ttatggtgaa agttggaacc tcttacgtgc ccgatcaatc
     1561 atgaccaaaa tcccttaacg tgagttttcg ttccactgag cgtcagaccc cgtagaaaag
     1621 atcaaaggat cttcttgaga tccttttttt ctgcgcgtaa tctgctgctt gcaaacaaaa
     1681 aaaccaccgc taccagcggt ggtttgtttg ccggatcaag agctaccaac tctttttccg
     1741 aaggtaactg gcttcagcag agcgcagata ccaaatactg ttcttctagt gtagccgtag
     1801 ttaggccacc acttcaagaa ctctgtagca ccgcctacat acctcgctct gctaatcctg
     1861 ttaccagtgg ctgctgccag tggcgataag tcgtgtctta ccgggttgga ctcaagacga
     1921 tagttaccgg ataaggcgca gcggtcgggc tgaacggggg gttcgtgcac acagcccagc
     1981 ttggagcgaa cgacctacac cgaactgaga tacctacagc gtgagctatg agaaagcgcc
     2041 acgcttcccg aagggagaaa ggcggacagg tatccggtaa gcggcagggt cggaacagga
     2101 gagcgcacga gggagcttcc agggggaaac gcctggtatc tttatagtcc tgtcgggttt
     2161 cgccacctct gacttgagcg tcgatttttg tgatgctcgt caggggggcg gagcctatgg
     2221 aaaaacgcca gcaacgcggc ctttttacgg ttcctggcct tttgctggcc ttttgctcac
     2281 atgttctttc ctgcgttatc ccctgattct gtggataacc gt
//
